>Addgene plasmid #224875 | pRS416 GAL1pro-YFP | addgene full sequence | sequence record 448177 | Addgene NGS Result
TCGCGCGTTTCGGTGATGACGGTGAAAACCTCTGACACATGCAGCTCCCGGAGACGGTCACAGCTTGTCT
GTAAGCGGATGCCGGGAGCAGACAAGCCCGTCAGGGCGCGTCAGCGGGTGTTGGCGGGTGTCGGGGCTGG
CTTAACTATGCGGCATCAGAGCAGATTGTACTGAGAGTGCACCATACCACCTTTTCAATTCATCATTTTT
TTTTTATTCTTTTTTTTGATTTCGGTTTCCTTGAAATTTTTTTGATTCGGTAATCTCCGAACAGAAGGAA
GAACGAAGGAAGGAGCACAGACTTAGATTGGTATATATACGCATATGTAGTGTTGAAGAAACATGAAATT
GCCCAGTATTCTTAACCCAACTGCACAGAACAAAAACCTGCAGGAAACGAAGATAAATCATGTCGAAAGC
TACATATAAGGAACGTGCTGCTACTCATCCTAGTCCTGTTGCTGCCAAGCTATTTAATATCATGCACGAA
AAGCAAACAAACTTGTGTGCTTCATTGGATGTTCGTACCACCAAGGAATTACTGGAGTTAGTTGAAGCAT
TAGGTCCCAAAATTTGTTTACTAAAAACACATGTGGATATCTTGACTGATTTTTCCATGGAGGGCACAGT
TAAGCCGCTAAAGGCATTATCCGCCAAGTACAATTTTTTACTCTTCGAAGACAGAAAATTTGCTGACATT
GGTAATACAGTCAAATTGCAGTACTCTGCGGGTGTATACAGAATAGCAGAATGGGCAGACATTACGAATG
CACACGGTGTGGTGGGCCCAGGTATTGTTAGCGGTTTGAAGCAGGCGGCAGAAGAAGTAACAAAGGAACC
TAGAGGCCTTTTGATGTTAGCAGAATTGTCATGCAAGGGCTCCCTATCTACTGGAGAATATACTAAGGGT
ACTGTTGACATTGCGAAGAGCGACAAAGATTTTGTTATCGGCTTTATTGCTCAAAGAGACATGGGTGGAA
GAGATGAAGGTTACGATTGGTTGATTATGACACCCGGTGTGGGTTTAGATGACAAGGGAGACGCATTGGG
TCAACAGTATAGAACCGTGGATGATGTGGTCTCTACAGGATCTGACATTATTATTGTTGGAAGAGGACTA
TTTGCAAAGGGAAGGGATGCTAAGGTAGAGGGTGAACGTTACAGAAAAGCAGGCTGGGAAGCATATTTGA
GAAGATGCGGCCAGCAAAACTAAAAAACTGTATTATAAGTAAATGCATGTATACTAAACTCACAAATTAG
AGCTTCAATTTAATTATATCAGTTATTACCCTATGCGGTGTGAAATACCGCACAGATGCGTAAGGAGAAA
ATACCGCATCAGGAAATTGTAAGCGTTAATATTTTGTTAAAATTCGCGTTAAATTTTTGTTAAATCAGCT
CATTTTTTAACCAATAGGCCGAAATCGGCAAAATCCCTTATAAATCAAAAGAATAGACCGAGATAGGGT
[37 nt withheld, positions 1470-1506]
AAAGAACGTGGACTCCAACGTCAAAGG
[49 nt withheld, positions 1534-1582]
T
[91 nt withheld, positions 1584-1674]
G
[124 nt withheld, positions 1676-1799]
CCATTCGCCATTCAGGCTGCGCAACTGTTGGGAAGGGCGATCGGTGCGGGCCTCTTCGCTATTACGCCAG
CTGGCGAAAGGGGGATGTGCTGCAAGGCGATTAAGTTGGGTAACGCCAGGGTTTTCCCAGTCACGACGTT
GTAAAACGACGGCCAGTGAGCGCGCGTAATACGACTCACTATAGGGCGAATTGGGTACCGGCCGCAAATT
AAAGCCTTCGAGCGTCCCAAAACCTTCTCAAGCAAGGTTTTCAGTATAATGTTACATGCGTACACGCGTC
TGTACAGAAAAAAAAGAAAAATTTGAAATATAAATAACGTTCTTAATACTAACATAACTATAAAAAAATA
AATAGGGACCTAGACTTCAGGTTGTCTAACTCCTTCCTTTTCGGTTAGAGCGGATGTGGGGGGAGGGCGT
GAATGTAAGCGTGACATAACTAATTACATGACTCGAGTTACTTGTACAGCTCGTCCATGCCGAGAGTGAT
CCCGGCGGCGGTCACGAACTCCAGCAGGACCATGTGATCGCGCTTCTCGTTGGGGTCTTTGCTCAGGGCG
GACTGGTAGCTCAGGTAGTGGTTGTCGGGCAGCAGCACGGGGCCGTCGCCGATGGGGGTGTTCTGCTGGT
AGTGGTCGGCGAGCTGCACGCTGCCGTCCTCGATGTTGTGGCGGATCTTGAAGTTCACCTTGATGCCGTT
CTTCTGCTTGTCGGCCATGATATAGACGTTGTGGCTGTTGTAGTTGTACTCCAGCTTGTGCCCCAGGATG
TTGCCGTCCTCCTTGAAGTCGATGCCCTTCAGCTCGATGCGGTTCACCAGGGTGTCGCCCTCGAACTTCA
CCTCGGCGCGGGTCTTGTAGTTGCCGTCGTCCTTGAAGAAGATGGTGCGCTCCTGGACGTAGCCTTCGGG
CATGGCGGACTTGAAGAAGTCGTGCTGCTTCATGTGGTCGGGGTAGCGGGCGAAGCACTGCAGGCCGTAG
CCGAAGGTGGTCACGAGGGTGGGCCAGGGCACGGGCAGCTTGCCGGTGGTGCAGATGAACTTCAGGGTCA
GCTTGCCGTAGGTGGCATCGCCCTCGCCCTCGCCGGACACGCTGAACTTGTGGCCGTTTACGTCGCCGTC
CAGCTCGACCAGGATGGGCACCACCCCGGTGAACAGCTCCTCGCCCTTGCTATCGATAAGCTCTAGTTCT
AGAATCCGGGGTTTTTTCTCCTTGACGTTAAAGTATAGAGGTATATTAACAATTTTTTGTTGATACTTTT
ATTACATTTGAATAAGAAGTAATACAAACCGAAAATGTTGAAAGTATTAGTTAAAGTGGTTATGCAGTTT
TTGCATTTATATATCTGTTAATAGATCAAAAATCATCGCTTCGCTGATTAATTACCCCAGAAATAAGGCT
AAAAAACTAATCGCATTATCATCCTATGGTTGTTAATTTGATTCGTTCATTTGAAGGTTTGTGGGGCCAG
GTTACTGCCAATTTTTCCTCTTCATAACCATAAAAGCTAGTATTGTAGAATCTTTATTGTTCGGAGCAGT
GCGGCGCGAGGCACATCTGCGTTTCAGGAACGCGACCGGTGAAGACGAGGACGCACGGAGGAGAGTCTTC
CTTCGGAGGGCTGTCACCCGCTCGGCGGCTTCTAATCCGTACTAGAGCTCCAGCTTTTGTTCCCTTTAGT
GAGGGTTAATTGCGCGCTTGGCGTAATCATGGTCATAGCTGTTTCCTGTGTGAAATTGTTATCCGCTCAC
AATTCCACACAACATACGAGCCGGAAGCATAAAGTGTAAAGCCTGGGGTGCCTAATGAGTGAGCTAACTC
ACATTAATTGCGTTGCGCTCACTGCCCGCTTTCCAGTCGGGAAACCTGTCGTGCCAGCTGCATTAATGAA
TCGGCCAACGCGCGGGGAGAGGCGGTTTGCGTATTGGGCGCTCTTCCGCTTCCTCGCTCACTGACTCGCT
GCGCTCGGTCGTTCGGCTGCGGCGAGCGGTATCAGCTCACTCAAAGGCGGTAATACGGTTATCCACAGAA
TCAGGGGATAACGCAGGAAAGAACATGTGAGCAAAAGGCCAGCAAAAGGCCAGGAACCGTAAAAAGGCCG
CGTTGCTGGCGTTTTTCCATAGGCTCCGCCCCCCTGACGAGCATCACAAAAATCGACGCTCAAGTCAGAG
GTGGCGAAACCCGACAGGACTATAAAGATACCAGGCGTTTCCCCCTGGAAGCTCCCTCGTGCGCTCTCCT
GTTCCGACCCTGCCGCTTACCGGATACCTGTCCGCCTTTCTCCCTTCGGGAAGCGTGGCGCTTTCTCATA
GCTCACGCTGTAGGTATCTCAGTTCGGTGTAGGTCGTTCGCTCCAAGCTGGGCTGTGTGCACGAACCCCC
CGTTCAGCCCGACCGCTGCGCCTTATCCGGTAACTATCGTCTTGAGTCCAACCCGGTAAGACACGACTTA
TCGCCACTGGCAGCAGCCACTGGTAACAGGATTAGCAGAGCGAGGTATGTAGGCGGTGCTACAGAGTTCT
TGAAGTGGTGGCCTAACTACGGCTACACTAGAAGAACAGTATTTGGTATCTGCGCTCTGCTGAAGCCAGT
TACCTTCGGAAAAAGAGTTGGTAGCTCTTGATCCGGCAAACAAACCACCGCTGGTAGCGGTGGTTTTTTT
GTTTGCAAGCAGCAGATTACGCGCAGAAAAAAAGGATCTCAAGAAGATCCTTTGATCTTTTCTACGGGGT
CTGACGCTCAGTGGAACGAAAACTCACGTTAAGGGATTTTGGTCATGAGATTATCAAAAAGGATCTTCAC
CTAGATCCTTTTAAATTAAAAATGAAGTTTTAAATCAATCTAAAGTATATATGAGTAAACTTGGTCTGAC
AGTTACCAATGCTTAATCAGTGAGGCACCTATCTCAGCGATCTGTCTATTTCGTTCATCCATAGTTGCCT
GACTCCCCGTCGTGTAGATAACTACGATACGGGAGGGCTTACCATCTGGCCCCAGTGCTGCAATGATACC
GCGAGACCCACGCTCACCGGCTCCAGATTTATCAGCAATAAACCAGCCAGCCGGAAGGGCCGAGCGCAGA
AGTGGTCCTGCAACTTTATCCGCCTCCATCCAGTCTATTAATTGTTGCCGGGAAGCTAGAGTAAGTAGTT
CGCCAGTTAATAGTTTGCGCAACGTTGTTGCCATTGCTACAGGCATCGTGGTGTCACGCTCGTCGTTTGG
TATGGCTTCATTCAGCTCCGGTTCCCAACGATCAAGGCGAGTTACATGATCCCCCATGTTGTGCAAAAAA
GCGGTTAGCTCCTTCGGTCCTCCGATCGTTGTCAGAAGTAAGTTGGCCGCAGTGTTATCACTCATGGTTA
TGGCAGCACTGCATAATTCTCTTACTGTCATGCCATCCGTAAGATGCTTTTCTGTGACTGGTGAGTACTC
AACCAAGTCATTCTGAGAATAGTGTATGCGGCGACCGAGTTGCTCTTGCCCGGCGTCAATACGGGATAAT
ACCGCGCCACATAGCAGAACTTTAAAAGTGCTCATCATTGGAAAACGTTCTTCGGGGCGAAAACTCTCAA
GGATCTTACCGCTGTTGAGATCCAGTTCGATGTAACCCACTCGTGCACCCAACTGATCTTCAGCATCTTT
TACTTTCACCAGCGTTTCTGGGTGAGCAAAAACAGGAAGGCAAAATGCCGCAAAAAAGGGAATAAGGGCG
ACACGGAAATGTTGAATACTCATACTCTTCCTTTTTCAATATTATTGAAGCATTTATCAGGGTTATTGTC
TCATGAGCGGATACATATTTGAATGTATTTAGAAAAATAAACAAATAGGGGTTCCGCGCACATTTCCCCG
AAAAGTGCCACCTGGGTCCTTTTCATCACGTGCTATAAAAATAATTATAATTTAAATTTTTTAATATAAA
TATATAAATTAAAAATAGAAAGTAAAAAAAGAAATTAAAGAAAAAATAGTTTTTGTTTTCCGAAGATGTA
AAAGACTCTAGGGGGATCGCCAACAAATACTACCTTTTATCTTGCTCTTCCTGCTCTCAGGTATTAATGC
CGAATTGTTTCATCTTGTCTGTGTAGAAGACCACACACGAAAATCCTGTGATTTTACATTTTACTTATCG
TTAATCGAATGTATATCTATTTAATCTGCTTTTCTTGTCTAATAAATATATATGTAAAGTACGCTTTTTG
TTGAAATTTTTTAAACCTTTGTTTATTTTTTTTTCTTCATTCCGTAACTCTTCTACCTTCTTTATTTACT
TTCTAAAATCCAAATACAAAACATAAAAATAAATAAACACAGAGTAAATTCCCAAATTATTCCATCATTA
AAAGATACGAGGCGCGTGTAAGTTACAGGCAAGCGATCCGTCTAAGAAACCATTATTATCATGACATTAA
CCTATAAAAATAGGCGTATCACGAGGCCCTTTCGTC
Features (pLannotate 1.2.2; 20 found; start..end, strand, type, name):
    137..186     +  misc_feature   bom (fragment): basis of mobility region from pBR322
    194..409     +  promoter       URA3 promoter: S. cerevisiae URA3
    410..1213    +  CDS            URA3: orotidine-5'-phosphate decarboxylase, required for uracil biosynthesis; S. cerevisiae URA3; yeast auxotrophic marker, counterselectable with 5-fluoroorotic acid (5-FOA)
   1292..1343    +  misc_feature   bom (fragment): basis of mobility region from pBR322
   1371..1799    -  rep_origin     f1 ori (sequence partly withheld): f1 bacteriophage origin of replication; arrow indicates direction of (+) strand synthesis
   1803..1958    -  CDS            lacZα (fragment): LacZα fragment of β-galactosidase; lacZ fragment
   1966..1984    +  promoter       T7 promoter: promoter for bacteriophage T7 RNA polymerase
   2003..2250    -  terminator     CYC1 terminator: S. cerevisiae CYC1; transcription terminator for CYC1
   2257..2970    -  CDS            EYFP: enhanced YFP mammalian codon-optimized
   3007..3448    -  promoter       GAL1 promoter: S. cerevisiae GAL1; inducible promoter, regulated by Gal4
   3472..3490    -  promoter       T3 promoter: promoter for bacteriophage T3 RNA polymerase
   3535..3551    -  protein_bind   lac operator: The lac repressor binds to the lac operator to inhibit transcription in E. coli. This inhibition can be relieved by adding lactose or isopropyl-β-D-thiogalactopyranoside (IPTG). lac repressor encoded by lacI
   3559..3589    -  promoter       lac promoter: promoter for the E. coli lac operon
   3604..3625    -  protein_bind   CAP binding site: CAP binding activates transcription in the presence of cAMP. E. coli catabolite activator protein
   3638..3730    -  CDS            lacI (fragment): lac repressor; lacI; The lac repressor binds to the lac operator to inhibit transcription in E. coli. This inhibition can be relieved by adding lactose or isopropyl-β-D-thiogalactopyranoside (IPTG).
   3913..4501    -  rep_origin     ori: high-copy-number ColE1/pMB1/pBR322/pUC origin of replication
   4672..5532    -  CDS            AmpR: β-lactamase; bla; confers resistance to ampicillin, carbenicillin, and related antibiotics
   5533..5637    -  promoter       AmpR promoter: bla
   5674..6177    +  misc_feature   CEN/ARS: S. cerevisiae CEN6 centromere fused to an autonomously replicating sequence
   6245..35      +  CDS            rop (fragment) (across the origin): Rop protein, which maintains plasmids at low copy number; rop
