[The description below was written by a language model from this plasmid's Addgene catalogue record and pLannotate feature annotations shown in this document.]
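Description:
pRS416 GAL1pro-YFP is an empty yeast expression backbone built on pRS416, a centromeric E. coli–S. cerevisiae shuttle vector. In yeast it is maintained at low copy by a CEN6/ARS element and selected through the URA3 marker, which complements uracil auxotrophy and can be counterselected with 5-FOA. In bacteria it replicates from a ColE1/pUC-type origin and confers ampicillin resistance through the β-lactamase gene. An f1 origin is also present, along with remnants of the pRS/pBluescript cloning region: a lacZα fragment, the lac promoter and operator, and flanking T7 and T3 promoters. The catalogue lists a backbone size of 6277 bp, slightly larger than the 6,245 nt sequenced record from which the features were annotated.

The expression cassette consists of the galactose-inducible, Gal4-regulated GAL1 promoter, an EYFP coding sequence (annotated as mammalian codon-optimized) and the CYC1 transcription terminator. No gene is inserted. According to the record, the YFP lacks its own start codon, so fluorescence depends on cloning an open reading frame with its own ATG, in frame and without a stop codon, between the promoter and YFP. This produces a protein with a C-terminal YFP tag. The depositor recommends the retained XbaI site for insertion, while the 3′ cloning site is not recorded. The plasmid is suited to galactose-controlled, low-copy expression of YFP fusions in budding yeast, for example to follow protein localization or abundance by fluorescence, although the record does not name a specific application.
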