Addgene plasmid #224875: pRS416 GAL1pro-YFP
Purpose: (Empty Backbone) Low copy plasmid with GAL1-driven YFP for C-terminal tagging (no start codon)
Depositing lab: Paul Herman. Depositing organization: Ohio State University.
Backbone
  Vector backbone: pRS416
  Backbone size (bp): 6277
  Vector type: Yeast Expression
  Selectable markers: URA3
  Tag / fusion protein: YFP (C terminal on insert)
Growth in bacteria
  Bacterial resistance: Ampicillin, 100 μg/mL
  Growth temperature: 37°C
  Growth strain: DH5alpha
  Copy number: Low Copy
Gene/Insert
  Gene/Insert name: None
  Tag / fusion protein: YFP (C terminal on insert)
  Cloning method: Restriction Enzyme; 5′ cloning site XbaI (not destroyed); 3′ cloning site unknown (unknown if destroyed)
  Sequencing primers: 5′ unknown
Terms and licenses: Academic/Nonprofit Terms; Industry Terms: Not Available to Industry
Depositor comments: Low copy yeast expression empty vector with GAL1 promoter and YFP for C-terminal tagging. Perfect for cloning an insert with XbaI.
How to cite: pRS416 GAL1pro-YFP was a gift from Paul Herman (Addgene plasmid # 224875 ; http://n2t.net/addgene:224875 ; RRID:Addgene_224875)
